LOCUS       Exported 11792 bp ds-DNA circular SYN 12-MAY-2021
DEFINITION  Circuit plasmid: 0x41.
ACCESSION   .
VERSION     .
KEYWORDS    pAN3945
SOURCE      synthetic DNA construct
  ORGANISM  synthetic DNA construct
REFERENCE   1 (bases 1 to 11792)
  AUTHORS   Nielsen AA, Der BS, Shin J, Vaidyanathan P, Paralanov V, Strychalski
            EA, Ross D, Densmore D, Voigt CA
  TITLE     Genetic circuit design automation.
  JOURNAL   Science. 2016 Apr 1;352(6281):aac7341. doi: 10.1126/science.aac7341.
  PUBMED    27034378
REFERENCE   2 (bases 1 to 11792)
  AUTHORS   .
  TITLE     Direct Submission
  JOURNAL   Exported May 12, 2021 from SnapGene Server 1.1.58
            http://www.snapgene.com
FEATURES             Location/Qualifiers
     source          1..11792
                     /organism="synthetic DNA construct"
                     /mol_type="other DNA"
     rep_origin      complement(308..852)
                     /direction=LEFT
                     /label=p15A ori
                     /note="Plasmids containing the medium-copy-number p15A
                     origin of replication can be propagated in E. coli cells
                     that contain a second plasmid with the ColE1 origin. "
     primer_bind     complement(388..407)
                     /label=pBR322ori-F
                     /note="pBR322 origin, forward primer"
     CDS             complement(941..1756)
                     /codon_start=1
                     /gene="aph(3')-Ia"
                     /product="aminoglycoside phosphotransferase"
                     /label=KanR
                     /note="confers resistance to kanamycin in bacteria or G418
                     (Geneticin(R)) in eukaryotes"
                     /translation="MSHIQRETSCSRPRLNSNMDADLYGYKWARDNVGQSGATIYRLYG
                     KPDAPELFLKHGKGSVANDVTDEMVRLNWLTEFMPLPTIKHFIRTPDDAWLLTTAIPGK
                     TAFQVLEEYPDSGENIVDALAVFLRRLHSIPVCNCPFNSDRVFRLAQAQSRMNNGLVDA
                     SDFDDERNGWPVEQVWKEMHKLLPFSPDSVVTHGDFSLDNLIFDEGKLIGCIDVGRVGI
                     ADRYQDLAILWNCLGEFSPSLQKRLFQKYGIDNPDMNKLQFHLMLDEFF"
     primer_bind     1664..1683
                     /label=Kan-R
                     /note="Kanamycin resistance gene, reverse primer"
     primer_bind     1748..1767
                     /label=pENTR-R
                     /note="pENTR vectors, reverse primer"
     promoter        2846..3130
                     /gene="araBAD"
                     /label=araBAD promoter
                     /note="promoter of the L-arabinose operon of E. coli; the
                     araC regulatory gene is transcribed in the opposite
                     direction (Guzman et al., 1995)"
     protein_bind    3171..3189
                     /gene="tetO"
                     /label=tet operator
                     /bound_moiety="tetracycline repressor TetR"
                     /note="bacterial operator O2 for the tetR and tetA genes"
     protein_bind    3196..3214
                     /gene="tetO"
                     /label=tet operator
                     /bound_moiety="tetracycline repressor TetR"
                     /note="bacterial operator O2 for the tetR and tetA genes"
     protein_bind    5848..5866
                     /gene="tetO"
                     /label=tet operator
                     /bound_moiety="tetracycline repressor TetR"
                     /note="bacterial operator O2 for the tetR and tetA genes"
     protein_bind    5873..5891
                     /gene="tetO"
                     /label=tet operator
                     /bound_moiety="tetracycline repressor TetR"
                     /note="bacterial operator O2 for the tetR and tetA genes"
     promoter        6744..6772
                     /label=tac promoter
                     /note="strong E. coli promoter; hybrid between the trp and
                     lac UV5 promoters"
     protein_bind    6778..6797
                     /label=lac operator (symmetric)
                     /bound_moiety="lac repressor encoded by lacI"
                     /note="The lac repressor binds to the lac operator to
                     inhibit transcription in E. coli. This inhibition can be
                     relieved by adding lactose or
                     isopropyl-beta-D-thiogalactopyranoside (IPTG). The
                     symmetric lac operator was optimized for tight binding of
                     lac repressor."
     promoter        7605..7889
                     /gene="araBAD"
                     /label=araBAD promoter
                     /note="promoter of the L-arabinose operon of E. coli; the
                     araC regulatory gene is transcribed in the opposite
                     direction (Guzman et al., 1995)"
     RBS             8813..8824
                     /note="strong bacterial ribosome binding site (Elowitz and
                     Leibler, 2000)"
     CDS             9680..9691
                     /codon_start=1
                     /product="Factor Xa recognition and cleavage site"
                     /label=Factor Xa site
                     /translation="IEGR"
     CDS             9809..10891
                     /codon_start=1
                     /gene="lacI"
                     /product="lac repressor"
                     /label=lacI
                     /note="The lac repressor binds to the lac operator to
                     inhibit transcription in E. coli. This inhibition can be
                     relieved by adding lactose or
                     isopropyl-beta-D-thiogalactopyranoside (IPTG)."
                     /translation="MKPVTLYDVAEYAGVSYQTVSRVVNQASHVSAKTREKVEAAMAEL
                     NYIPNRVAQQLAGKQSLLIGVATSSLALHAPSQIVAAIKSRADQLGASVVVSMVERSGV
                     EACKAAVHNLLAQRVSGLIINYPLDDQDAIAVEAACTNVPALFLDVSDQTPINSIIFSH
                     EDGTRLGVEHLVALGHQQIALLAGPLSSVSARLRLAGWHKYLTRNQIQPIAEREGDWSA
                     MSGFQQTMQMLNEGIVPTAMLVANDQMALGAMRAITESGLRVGADISVVGYDDTEDSSC
                     YIPPLTTIKQDFRLLGQTSVDRLLQLSQGQAVKGNQLLPVSLVKRKTTLAPNTQTASPR
                     ALADSLMQLARQVSRLESGQ"
     primer_bind     complement(9828..9847)
                     /label=LacI-R
                     /note="LacI, reverse primer"
     CDS             10910..11533
                     /codon_start=1
                     /gene="tetR from transposon Tn10"
                     /product="tetracycline repressor TetR"
                     /label=TetR
                     /note="TetR binds to the tetracycline operator tetO to
                     inhibit transcription. This inhibition can be relieved by
                     adding tetracycline or doxycycline."
                     /translation="MSRLDKSKVINSALELLNEVGIEGLTTRKLAQKLGVEQPTLYWHV
                     KNKRALLDALAIEMLDRHHTHFCPLEGESWQDFLRNNAKSFRCALLSHRDGAKVHLGTR
                     PTEKQYETLENQLAFLCQQGFSLENALYALSAVGHFTLGCVLEDQEHQVAKEERETPTT
                     DSMPPLLRQAIELFDHQGAEPAFLFGLELIICGLEKQLKCESGS"
     primer_bind     complement(10983..11002)
                     /label=Tet-R
                     /note="Tetracycline resistance gene, reverse primer"
     primer_bind     complement(11716..11735)
                     /label=pBRrevBam
                     /note="pBR322 vectors, tet region, downstream of BamHI,
                     reverse primer"
ORIGIN
        1 gcttcctcgc tcactgactc gctgcacgag gcagacctca gcgctagcgg agtgtatact
       61 ggcttactat gttggcactg atgagggtgt cagtgaagtg cttcatgtgg caggagaaaa
      121 aaggctgcac cggtgcgtca gcagaatatg tgatacagga tatattccgc ttcctcgctc
      181 actgactcgc tacgctcggt cgttcgactg cggcgagcgg aaatggctta cgaacggggc
      241 ggagatttcc tggaagatgc caggaagata cttaacaggg aagtgagagg gccgcggcaa
      301 agccgttttt ccataggctc cgcccccctg acaagcatca cgaaatctga cgctcaaatc
      361 agtggtggcg aaacccgaca ggactataaa gataccaggc gtttcccctg gcggctccct
      421 cgtgcgctct cctgttcctg cctttcggtt taccggtgtc attccgctgt tatggccgcg
      481 tttgtctcat tccacgcctg acactcagtt ccgggtaggc agttcgctcc aagctggact
      541 gtatgcacga accccccgtt cagtccgacc gctgcgcctt atccggtaac tatcgtcttg
      601 agtccaaccc ggaaagacat gcaaaagcac cactggcagc agccactggt aattgattta
      661 gaggagttag tcttgaagtc atgcgccggt taaggctaaa ctgaaaggac aagttttggt
      721 gactgcgctc ctccaagcca gttacctcgg ttcaaagagt tggtagctca gagaaccttc
      781 gaaaaaccgc cctgcaaggc ggttttttcg ttttcagagc aagagattac gcgcagacca
      841 aaacgatctc aagaagatca tcttattaag gggtctgacg ctcagtggaa cgaaaaatca
      901 atctaaagta tatatgagta aacttggtct gacagttacc ttagaaaaac tcatcgagca
      961 tcaaatgaaa ctgcaattta ttcatatcag gattatcaat accatatttt tgaaaaagcc
     1021 gtttctgtaa tgaaggagaa aactcaccga ggcagttcca taggatggca agatcctggt
     1081 atcggtctgc gattccgact cgtccaacat caatacaacc tattaatttc ccctcgtcaa
     1141 aaataaggtt atcaagtgag aaatcaccat gagtgacgac tgaatccggt gagaatggca
     1201 aaagcttatg catttctttc cagacttgtt caacaggcca gccattacgc tcgtcatcaa
     1261 aatcactcgc atcaaccaaa ccgttattca ttcgtgattg cgcctgagcg agacgaaata
     1321 cgcgatcgct gttaaaagga caattacaaa caggaatcga atgcaaccgg cgcaggaaca
     1381 ctgccagcgc atcaacaata ttttcacctg aatcaggata ttcttctaat acctggaatg
     1441 ctgttttccc ggggatcgca gtggtgagta accatgcatc atcaggagta cggataaaat
     1501 gcttgatggt cggaagaggc ataaattccg tcagccagtt tagtctgacc atctcatctg
     1561 taacatcatt ggcaacgcta cctttgccat gtttcagaaa caactctggc gcatcgggct
     1621 tcccatacaa tcgatagatt gtcgcacctg attgcccgac attatcgcga gcccatttat
     1681 acccatataa atcagcatcc atgttggaat ttaatcgcgg cctcgagcaa gacgtttccc
     1741 gttgaatatg gctcataaca ccccttgtat tactgtttat gtaagcagac agttttattg
     1801 ttcatgatga tatattttta tcttgtgcaa tgtacatcag agattttgag acacaaccaa
     1861 ttattgaagg cctccctaac ggggggcctt tttttgtttc tggtctcccg ctttctatga
     1921 ttggtccaga ttcgttacca attgacagct agctcagtcc taggtatata catacatgct
     1981 tgtttgtttg taaacagcgc gggtgagagg gattcgttac caattgacaa ttgattggac
     2041 gttcaatata atgctagcct gaagcggtca acgcatgtgc tttgcgttct gatgagacag
     2101 tgatgtcgaa accgcctcta caaataattt tgtttaactt tacgagggcg atcctatggc
     2161 acgtaccccg agccgtagca gcattggtag cctgcgtagt ccgcataccc ataaagcaat
     2221 tctgaccagc accattgaaa tcctgaaaga atgtggttat agcggtctga gcattgaaag
     2281 cgttgcacgt cgtgccggtg caagcaaacc gaccatttat cgttggtgga ccaataaagc
     2341 agcactgatt gccgaagtgt atgaaaatga aagcgaacag gtgcgtaaat ttccggatct
     2401 gggtagcttt aaagccgatc tggattttct gctgcgtaat ctgtggaaag tttggcgtga
     2461 aaccatttgt ggtgaagcat ttcgttgtgt tattgcagaa gcacagctgg accctgcaac
     2521 cctgacccag ctgaaagatc agtttatgga acgtcgtcgt gagatgccga aaaaactggt
     2581 tgaaaatgcc attagcaatg gtgaactgcc gaaagatacc aatcgtgaac tgctgctgga
     2641 tatgattttt ggtttttgtt ggtatcgcct gctgaccgaa cagctgaccg ttgaacagga
     2701 tattgaagaa tttaccttcc tgctgattaa tggtgtttgt ccgggtacac agcgttaagg
     2761 aaacacagaa aaaagcccgc acctgacagt gcgggctttt tttttcgacc aaaggtgtca
     2821 cttttcatac tcccgccatt cagagaagaa accaattgtc catattgcat cagacattgc
     2881 cgtcactgcg tcttttactg gctcttctcg ctaaccaaac cggtaacccc gcttattaaa
     2941 agcattctgt aacaaagcgg gaccaaagcc atgacaaaaa cgcgtaacaa aagtgtctat
     3001 aatcacggca gaaaagtcca cattgattat ttgcacggcg tcacactttg ctatgccata
     3061 gcatttttat ccataagatt agcggatcct acctgacgct ttttatcgca actctctact
     3121 gtttctccat acccgttttt ttgggctagc tactccaccg ttggcttttt tccctatcag
     3181 tgatagagat tgacatccct atcagtgata gagataatga gcacctgaag cgctcaacgg
     3241 gtgtgcttcc cgttctgatg agtccgtgag gacgaaagcg cctctacaaa taattttgtt
     3301 taagagtcta tggactatgt tttcacatat gagataccag gatggcacgt aaaaccgcag
     3361 cagaagcaga agaaacccgt cagcgtatta ttgatgcagc actggaagtt tttgttgcac
     3421 agggtgttag tgatgcaacc ctggatcaga ttgcacgtaa agccggtgtt acccgtggtg
     3481 cagtttattg gcattttaat ggtaaactgg aagttctgca ggcagttctg gcaagccgtc
     3541 agcatccgct ggaactggat tttacaccgg atctgggtat tgaacgtagc tgggaagcag
     3601 ttgttgttgc aatgctggat gcagttcata gtccgcagag caaacagttt agcgaaattc
     3661 tgatttatca gggtctggat gaaagcggtc tgattcataa tcgtatggtt caggcaagcg
     3721 atcgttttct gcagtatatt catcaggttc tgcgtcatgc agttacccag ggtgaactgc
     3781 cgattaatct ggatctgcag accagcattg gtgtttttaa aggtctgatt accggtctgc
     3841 tgtatgaagg tctgcgtagc aaagatcagc aggcacagat tatcaaagtt gcactgggta
     3901 gcttttgggc actgctgcgt gaaccgcctc gttttctgct gtgtgaagaa gcacagatta
     3961 aacaggtgaa atccttcgaa taattcagcc aaaaaactta agaccgccgg tcttgtccac
     4021 taccttgcag taatgcggtg gacaggatcg gcggttttct tttctcttct caatctgcga
     4081 cgtacggtgg aatctgattc gttaccaatt gacatgatac gaaacgtacc gtatcgttaa
     4141 ggtaccagga atctgaacga ttcgttacca attgacatat ttaaaattct tgtttaaaat
     4201 gctagcctga gactgtcgcc ggatgtgtat ccgacctgac gatggcccaa aagggccgaa
     4261 acagtcctct acaaataatt ttgtttaact atggactatg tttttcaaag acgaaaaact
     4321 actagatgga aagcaccccg accaaacaga aagcaatttt tagcgcaagc ctgctgctgt
     4381 ttgcagaacg tggttttgat gcaaccacca tgccgatgat tgcagaaaat gcaaaagttg
     4441 gtgcaggcac catttatcgc tatttcaaaa acaaagaaag cctggtgaac gaactgtttc
     4501 agcagcatgt taatgaattt ctgcagtgta ttgaaagcgg tctggcaaat gaacgtgatg
     4561 gttatcgtga tggctttcat cacatttttg aaggtatggt gacctttacc aaaaatcatc
     4621 cgcgtgcact gggttttatc aaaacccata gccagggcac ctttctgacc gaagaaagcc
     4681 gtctggcata tcagaaactg gttgaatttg tgtgcacctt ttttcgtgaa ggtcagaaac
     4741 agggtgtgat tcgtaatctg ccggaaaatg cactgattgc aattctgttt ggcagcttta
     4801 tggaagtgta tgaaatgatc gagaacgatt atctgagcct gaccgatgaa ctgctgaccg
     4861 gtgttgaaga aagcctgtgg gcagcactga gccgtcagag ctaactcggt accaaattcc
     4921 agaaaagaga cgctttcgag cgtctttttt cgttttggtc cgggccttgt ccaaccaaat
     4981 gattcgttac caattgacag tttctatcga tctatagata atgctagctc gtcactagag
     5041 ggcgatagtg acaaacttga caactcatca cttcctaggt ataatgctag cctgaagaag
     5101 tcaattaatg tgcttttaat tctgatgagt cggtgacgac gaaacttcct ctacaaataa
     5161 ttttgtttaa ccccccgagg agtagcacat gccgaaactg ggtatgcaga gcattcgtcg
     5221 tcgtcagctg attgatgcaa ccctggaagc aattaatgaa gttggtatgc atgatgcaac
     5281 cattgcacag attgcacgtc gtgccggtgt tagcaccggt attattagcc attatttccg
     5341 cgataaaaac ggtctgctgg aagcaaccat gcgtgatatt accagccagc tgcgtgatgc
     5401 agttctgaat cgtctgcatg cactgccgca gggtagcgca gaacagcgtc tgcaggcaat
     5461 tgttggtggt aattttgatg aaacccaggt tagcagcgca gcaatgaaag catggctggc
     5521 attttgggca agcagcatgc atcagccgat gctgtatcgt ctgcagcagg ttagcagtcg
     5581 tcgtctgctg agcaatctgg ttagcgaatt tcgtcgtgaa ctgcctcgtg aacaggcaca
     5641 agaggcaggt tatggtctgg cagcactgat tgatggtctg tggctgcgtg cagcactgag
     5701 cggtaaaccg ctggataaaa cccgtgcaaa tagcctgacc cgtcatttta tcacccagca
     5761 tctgccgacc gattaaccaa ttattgaaca cccttcgggg tgtttttttg tttctggtct
     5821 accgtaatac tccaccgttg gcttttttcc ctatcagtga tagagattga catccctatc
     5881 agtgatagag ataatgagca cctgaagggg tcagttgatg tgctttcaac tctgatgagt
     5941 cagtgatgac gaaaccccct ctacaaataa ttttgtttaa ctatggacta tgttttcaca
     6001 tacgaggggg attagatgaa caaaaccatt gatcaggtgc gtaaaggtga tcgtaaaagc
     6061 gatctgccgg ttcgtcgtcg tccgcgtcgt agtgccgaag aaacccgtcg tgatattctg
     6121 gcaaaagccg aagaactgtt tcgtgaacgt ggttttaatg cagttgccat tgcagatatt
     6181 gcaagcgcac tgaatatgag tccggcaaat gtgtttaaac attttagcag caaaaacgca
     6241 ctggttgatg caattggttt tggtcagatt ggtgtttttg aacgtcagat ttgtccgctg
     6301 gataaaagcc atgcaccgct ggatcgtctg cgtcatctgg cacgtaatct gatggaacag
     6361 catcatcagg atcatttcaa acacatacgg gtttttattc agatcctgat gaccgccaaa
     6421 caggatatga aatgtggcga ttattacaaa agcgtgattg caaaactgct ggccgaaatt
     6481 attcgtgatg gtgttgaagc aggtctgtat attgcaaccg atattccggt tctggcagaa
     6541 accgttctgc atgcactgac cagcgttatt catccggttc tgattgcaca agaagatatt
     6601 ggtaatctgg caacccgttg tgatcagctg gttgatctga ttgatgcagg tctgcgtaat
     6661 ccgctggcaa aataaccaat tattgaacac cctaacgggt gttttttttt ttttggtcta
     6721 cccgctaacg atcgttggct gtgttgacaa ttaatcatcg gctcgtataa tgtgtggaat
     6781 tgtgagcgct cacaattctg aagtagtcac cggctgtgct tgccggtctg atgagcctgt
     6841 gaaggcgaaa ctacctctac aaataatttt gtttaaaccc ccgagatgaa atacatcctg
     6901 tttgaggtgt gcgaaatggg taaaagccgt gaacagacca tggaaaatat tctgaaagca
     6961 gccaaaaaga aattcggcga acgtggttat gaaggcacca gcattcaaga aattaccaaa
     7021 gaagccaaag ttaacgttgc aatggccagc tattacttta atggcaaaga gaacctgtac
     7081 tacgaggtgt tcaaaaaata cggtctggca aatgaactgc cgaactttct ggaaaaaaac
     7141 cagtttaatc cgattaatgc cctgcgtgaa tatctgaccg tttttaccac ccacattaaa
     7201 gaaaatccgg aaattggcac cctggcctat gaagaaatta tcaaagaaag cgcacgcctg
     7261 gaaaaaatca aaccgtattt tatcggcagc ttcgaacagc tgaaagaaat tctgcaagag
     7321 ggtgaaaaac agggtgtgtt tcactttttt agcatcaacc ataccatcca ttggattacc
     7381 agcattgttc tgtttccgaa attcaaaaaa ttcatcgata gcctgggtcc gaatgaaacc
     7441 aatgatacca atcatgaatg gatgccggaa gatctggtta gccgtattat tagcgcactg
     7501 accgataaac cgaacattta aaacgcatga gaaagccccc ggaagatcac cttccggggg
     7561 cttttttatt gcgcaggtac ttttcatact cccgccattc agagaagaaa ccaattgtcc
     7621 atattgcatc agacattgcc gtcactgcgt cttttactgg ctcttctcgc taaccaaacc
     7681 ggtaaccccg cttattaaaa gcattctgta acaaagcggg accaaagcca tgacaaaaac
     7741 gcgtaacaaa agtgtctata atcacggcag aaaagtccac attgattatt tgcacggcgt
     7801 cacactttgc tatgccatag catttttatc cataagatta gcggatccta cctgacgctt
     7861 tttatcgcaa ctctctactg tttctccata cccgtttttt tgggctagcc tgaagggtgt
     7921 ctcaaggtgc gtaccttgac tgatgagtcc gaaaggacga aacacccctc tacaaataat
     7981 tttgtttaaa atgttcccta ataatcagca aagaggttac tagatggcag gcgcagttgg
     8041 tcgtccgcgt cgtagtgcac cgcgtcgtgc aggtaaaaat ccgcgtgaag aaattctgga
     8101 tgcaagcgca gaactgttta cccgtcaggg ttttgcaacc accagtaccc atcagattgc
     8161 agatgcagtt ggtattcgtc aggcaagcct gtattatcat tttccgagca aaaccgaaat
     8221 ctttctgacc ctgctgaaaa gcaccgttga accgagcacc gttctggcag aagatctgag
     8281 caccctggat gcaggtccgg aaatgcgtct gtgggcaatt gttgcaagcg aagttcgtct
     8341 gctgctgagc accaaatgga atgttggtcg tctgtatcag ctgccgattg ttggtagcga
     8401 agaatttgca gaatatcata gccagcgtga agcactgacc aatgtttttc gtgatctggc
     8461 aaccgaaatt gttggtgatg atccgcgtgc agaactgccg tttcatatta ccatgagcgt
     8521 tattgaaatg cgtcgcaatg atggtaaaat tccgagtccg ctgagcgcag atagcctgcc
     8581 ggaaaccgca attatgctgg cagatgcaag cctggcagtt ctgggtgcac cgctgcctgc
     8641 agatcgtgtt gaaaaaaccc tggaactgat taaacaggca gatgcaaaat aactcggtac
     8701 caaagacgaa caataagacg ctgaaaagcg tcttttttcg ttttggtcca atggtcacca
     8761 tatatcaagt ttacggctag ctcagtccta ggtactatgc tagctactag agaaagagga
     8821 gaaatactag atggctgaag cgcaaaatga tcccctgctg ccgggatact cgtttaatgc
     8881 ccatctggtg gcgggtttaa cgccgattga ggccaacggt tatctcgatt tttttatcga
     8941 ccgaccgctg ggaatgaaag gttatattct caatctcacc attcgcggtc agggggtggt
     9001 gaaaaatcag ggacgagaat ttgtttgccg accgggtgat attttgctgt tcccgccagg
     9061 agagattcat cactacggtc gtcatccgga ggctcgcgaa tggtatcacc agtgggttta
     9121 ctttcgtccg cgcgcctact ggcatgaatg gcttaactgg ccgtcaatat ttgccaatac
     9181 ggggttcttt cgcccggatg aagcgcacca gccgcatttc agcgacctgt ttgggcaaat
     9241 cattaacgcc gggcaagggg aagggcgcta ttcggagctg ctggcgataa atctgcttga
     9301 gcaattgtta ctgcggcgca tggaagcgat taacgagtcg ctccatccac cgatggataa
     9361 tcgggtacgc gaggcttgtc agtacatcag cgatcacctg gcagacagca attttgatat
     9421 cgccagcgtc gcacagcatg tttgcttgtc gccgtcgcgt ctgtcacatc ttttccgcca
     9481 gcagttaggg attagcgtct taagctggcg cgaggaccaa cgtatcagcc aggcgaagct
     9541 gcttttgagc accacccgga tgcctatcgc caccgtcggt cgcaatgttg gttttgacga
     9601 tcaactctat ttctcgcggg tatttaaaaa atgcaccggg gccagcccga gcgagttccg
     9661 tgccggttaa taaccaatta ttgaaggccg ctaacgcagc ctttttttgt ttctggtctc
     9721 ccaatggcgg cgcgccatcg aatggcgcaa aacctttcgc ggtatggcat gatagcgccc
     9781 ggaagagagt caattcaggg tggtgaatat gaaaccagta acgttatacg atgtcgcaga
     9841 gtatgccggt gtctcttatc agaccgtttc ccgcgtggtg aaccaggcca gccacgtttc
     9901 tgcgaaaacg cgggaaaaag tggaagcggc gatggcggag ctgaattaca ttcccaaccg
     9961 cgtggcacaa caactggcgg gcaaacagtc gttgctgatt ggcgttgcca cctccagtct
    10021 ggccctgcac gcgccgtcgc aaattgtcgc ggcgattaaa tctcgcgccg atcaactggg
    10081 tgccagcgtg gtggtgtcga tggtagaacg aagcggcgtc gaagcctgta aagcggcggt
    10141 gcacaatctt ctcgcgcaac gcgtcagtgg gctgatcatt aactatccgc tggatgacca
    10201 ggatgccatt gctgtggaag ctgcctgcac taatgttccg gcgttatttc ttgatgtctc
    10261 tgaccagaca cccatcaaca gtattatttt ctcccatgag gacggtacgc gactgggcgt
    10321 ggagcatctg gtcgcattgg gtcaccagca aatcgcgctg ttagcgggcc cattaagttc
    10381 tgtctcggcg cgtctgcgtc tggctggctg gcataaatat ctcactcgca atcaaattca
    10441 gccgatagcg gaacgggaag gcgactggag tgccatgtcc ggttttcaac aaaccatgca
    10501 aatgctgaat gagggcatcg ttcccactgc gatgctggtt gccaacgatc agatggcgct
    10561 gggcgcaatg cgcgccatta ccgagtccgg gctgcgcgtt ggtgcggata tctcggtagt
    10621 gggatacgac gataccgaag atagctcatg ttatatcccg ccgttaacca ccatcaaaca
    10681 ggattttcgc ctgctggggc aaaccagcgt ggaccgcttg ctgcaactct ctcagggcca
    10741 ggcggtgaag ggcaatcagc tgttgccagt ctcactggtg aaaagaaaaa ccaccctggc
    10801 gcccaatacg caaaccgcct ctccccgcgc gttggccgat tcattaatgc agctggcacg
    10861 acaggtttcc cgactggaaa gcgggcagtg acaatccagg aggaaaaaaa tgtccagatt
    10921 agataaaagt aaagtgatta acagcgcatt agagctgctt aatgaggtcg gaatcgaagg
    10981 tttaacaacc cgtaaactcg cccagaagct aggtgtagag cagcctacat tgtattggca
    11041 tgtaaaaaat aagcgggctt tgctcgacgc cttagccatt gagatgttag ataggcacca
    11101 tactcacttt tgccctttag aaggggaaag ctggcaagat tttttacgta ataacgctaa
    11161 aagttttaga tgtgctttac taagtcatcg cgatggagca aaagtacatt taggtacacg
    11221 gcctacagaa aaacagtatg aaactctcga aaatcaatta gcctttttat gccaacaagg
    11281 tttttcacta gagaatgcat tatatgcact cagcgctgtg gggcatttta ctttaggttg
    11341 cgtattggaa gatcaagagc atcaagtcgc taaagaagaa agggaaacac ctactactga
    11401 tagtatgccg ccattattac gacaagctat cgaattattt gatcaccaag gtgcagagcc
    11461 agccttctta ttcggccttg aattgatcat atgcggatta gaaaaacaac ttaaatgtga
    11521 aagtgggtcc taataattgg taacgaatca gacaattgac ggctcgaggg agtagcatag
    11581 ggtttgcaga atccctgctt cgtccatttg acaggcacat tatgcatcga tgataagctg
    11641 tcaaacatga gcagatcctc tacgccggac gcatcgtggc cggcatcacc ggcgccacag
    11701 gtgcggttgc tggcgcctat atcgccgaca tcaccgatgg ggaagatcgg gctcgccact
    11761 tcgggctcat gagcaaatat tttatctgag gt
//
