LOCUS       pAN871__AraCstar 11792 bp ds-DNA circular 01-APR-2016
SOURCE
  ORGANISM
COMMENT
COMMENT
COMMENT     ApEinfo:methylated:1
FEATURES             Location/Qualifiers
     misc_feature    8770..8798
                     /label=J23105
                     /ApEinfo_fwdcolor=#80ffff
                     /ApEinfo_revcolor=#80ffff
                     /ApEinfo_graphicformat=arrow_data {{0 1 2 0 0 -1} {} 0}
     width           5
     offset          0
     misc_feature    8793..8798
                     /label=-10 box J23105
                     /ApEinfo_fwdcolor=#008000
                     /ApEinfo_revcolor=#008000
                     /ApEinfo_graphicformat=arrow_data {{0 1 2 0 0 -1} {} 0}
     width           5
     offset          0
     rep_origin      34..869
                     /vntifkey="33"
                     /label=more\stringent\p15A
                     /ApEinfo_fwdcolor=pink
                     /ApEinfo_revcolor=pink
                     /ApEinfo_graphicformat=arrow_data {{0 1 2 0 0 -1} {} 0}
     width           5
     offset          0
     misc_feature    8770..8775
                     /label=-35 box J23105
                     /ApEinfo_fwdcolor=#008000
                     /ApEinfo_revcolor=#008000
                     /ApEinfo_graphicformat=arrow_data {{0 1 2 0 0 -1} {} 0}
     width           5
     offset          0
     misc_feature    8831..9670
                     /label=araC Coding Region
                     /ApEinfo_fwdcolor=#80ffff
                     /ApEinfo_revcolor=#80ffff
                     /ApEinfo_graphicformat=arrow_data {{0 1 2 0 0 -1} {} 0}
     width           5
     offset          0
     misc_feature    8813..8824
                     /label=B0034 RBS
                     /ApEinfo_fwdcolor=#ff0080
                     /ApEinfo_revcolor=green
                     /ApEinfo_graphicformat=arrow_data {{0 1 2 0 0 -1} {} 0}
     width           5
     offset          0
     misc_feature    8799..8804
                     /label=J23117
                     /ApEinfo_fwdcolor=#0000a0
                     /ApEinfo_revcolor=green
                     /ApEinfo_graphicformat=arrow_data {{0 1 2 0 0 -1} {} 0}
     width           5
     offset          0
     misc_feature    8861..8885
                     /label=araC 5' Int. Seq - R
                     /ApEinfo_fwdcolor=#0080ff
                     /ApEinfo_revcolor=#0080ff
                     /ApEinfo_graphicformat=arrow_data {{0 1 2 0 0 -1} {} 0}
     width           5
     offset          0
     misc_feature    8831..9670
                     /label=AraC
                     /ApEinfo_fwdcolor=#ff80c0
                     /ApEinfo_revcolor=#ff80c0
                     /ApEinfo_graphicformat=arrow_data {{0 1 2 0 0 -1} {} 0}
     width           5
     offset          0
     rep_origin      complement(307..307)
                     /vntifkey="33"
                     /label=origin
                     /ApEinfo_fwdcolor=pink
                     /ApEinfo_revcolor=pink
                     /ApEinfo_graphicformat=arrow_data {{0 1 2 0 0 -1} {} 0}
     width           5
     offset          0
     CDS             complement(941..1756)
                     /vntifkey="4"
                     /label=Kanamycin\phosphotransferase
                     /ApEinfo_fwdcolor=pink
                     /ApEinfo_revcolor=pink
                     /ApEinfo_graphicformat=arrow_data {{0 1 2 0 0 -1} {} 0}
     width           5
     offset          0
     misc_feature    8813..8824
                     /label=B0034
                     /ApEinfo_fwdcolor=#ff8040
                     /ApEinfo_revcolor=#ff8040
                     /ApEinfo_graphicformat=arrow_data {{0 1 2 0 0 -1} {} 0}
     width           5
     offset          0
     misc_feature    9809..10891
                     /label=LacI
                     /ApEinfo_fwdcolor=#ffff80
                     /ApEinfo_revcolor=#ffff80
                     /ApEinfo_graphicformat=arrow_data {{0 1 2 0 0 -1} {} 0}
     width           5
     offset          0
     misc_feature    9727..9808
                     /label=Constitutive Promoter + RBS
                     /ApEinfo_fwdcolor=#00ff00
                     /ApEinfo_revcolor=#00ff00
                     /ApEinfo_graphicformat=arrow_data {{0 1 2 0 0 -1} {} 0}
     width           5
     offset          0
     misc_feature    10910..11533
                     /label=TetR
                     /ApEinfo_fwdcolor=#0000ff
                     /ApEinfo_revcolor=#0000ff
                     /ApEinfo_graphicformat=arrow_data {{0 1 2 0 0 -1} {} 0}
     width           5
     offset          0
     misc_feature    1857..1909
                     /label=L3S3P21
                     /ApEinfo_fwdcolor=#ff0000
                     /ApEinfo_revcolor=#ff0000
                     /ApEinfo_graphicformat=arrow_data {{0 1 2 0 0 -1} {} 0}
     width           5
     offset          0
     misc_feature    9674..9722
                     /label=L3S3P22
                     /ApEinfo_fwdcolor=#ff0000
                     /ApEinfo_revcolor=#ff0000
                     /ApEinfo_graphicformat=arrow_data {{0 1 2 0 0 -1} {} 0}
     width           5
     offset          0
     misc_feature    8770..8804
                     /label=J23105(1)
                     /ApEinfo_label=J23105
                     /ApEinfo_fwdcolor=#00ff00
                     /ApEinfo_revcolor=#00ff00
                     /ApEinfo_graphicformat=arrow_data {{0 1 2 0 0 -1} {} 0}
     width           5
     offset          0
     misc_feature    8755..8769
                     /label=pre-J23105 random DNA
                     /ApEinfo_fwdcolor=cyan
                     /ApEinfo_revcolor=cyan
                     /ApEinfo_graphicformat=arrow_data {{0 1 2 0 0 -1} {} 0}
     width           5
     offset          0
     misc_feature    complement(941..1756)
                     /label=KanR
                     /ApEinfo_fwdcolor=#ff8080
                     /ApEinfo_revcolor=#ff8080
                     /ApEinfo_graphicformat=arrow_data {{0 1 2 0 0 -1} {} 0}
     width           5
     offset          0
     misc_feature    34..869
                     /label=p15A
                     /ApEinfo_fwdcolor=#ff00ff
                     /ApEinfo_revcolor=#ff00ff
                     /ApEinfo_graphicformat=arrow_data {{0 1 2 0 0 -1} {} 0}
     width           5
     offset          0
     misc_feature    8831..9670
                     /label=AraC (C280*)
                     /ApEinfo_fwdcolor=#ff80c0
                     /ApEinfo_revcolor=#ff80c0
                     /ApEinfo_graphicformat=arrow_data {{0 1 2 0 0 -1} {} 0}
     width           5
     offset          0
     misc_feature    11537..11653
                     /label=Native AraC terminator 2snp
                     /ApEinfo_fwdcolor=#804000
                     /ApEinfo_revcolor=#804000
                     /ApEinfo_graphicformat=arrow_data {{0 1 2 0 0 -1} {} 0}
     width           5
     offset          0
ORIGIN
        1 gcttcctcgc tcactgactc gctgcacgag gcagacctca gcgctagcgg agtgtatact
       61 ggcttactat gttggcactg atgagggtgt cagtgaagtg cttcatgtgg caggagaaaa
      121 aaggctgcac cggtgcgtca gcagaatatg tgatacagga tatattccgc ttcctcgctc
      181 actgactcgc tacgctcggt cgttcgactg cggcgagcgg aaatggctta cgaacggggc
      241 ggagatttcc tggaagatgc caggaagata cttaacaggg aagtgagagg gccgcggcaa
      301 agccgttttt ccataggctc cgcccccctg acaagcatca cgaaatctga cgctcaaatc
      361 agtggtggcg aaacccgaca ggactataaa gataccaggc gtttcccctg gcggctccct
      421 cgtgcgctct cctgttcctg cctttcggtt taccggtgtc attccgctgt tatggccgcg
      481 tttgtctcat tccacgcctg acactcagtt ccgggtaggc agttcgctcc aagctggact
      541 gtatgcacga accccccgtt cagtccgacc gctgcgcctt atccggtaac tatcgtcttg
      601 agtccaaccc ggaaagacat gcaaaagcac cactggcagc agccactggt aattgattta
      661 gaggagttag tcttgaagtc atgcgccggt taaggctaaa ctgaaaggac aagttttggt
      721 gactgcgctc ctccaagcca gttacctcgg ttcaaagagt tggtagctca gagaaccttc
      781 gaaaaaccgc cctgcaaggc ggttttttcg ttttcagagc aagagattac gcgcagacca
      841 aaacgatctc aagaagatca tcttattaag gggtctgacg ctcagtggaa cgaaaaatca
      901 atctaaagta tatatgagta aacttggtct gacagttacc ttagaaaaac tcatcgagca
      961 tcaaatgaaa ctgcaattta ttcatatcag gattatcaat accatatttt tgaaaaagcc
     1021 gtttctgtaa tgaaggagaa aactcaccga ggcagttcca taggatggca agatcctggt
     1081 atcggtctgc gattccgact cgtccaacat caatacaacc tattaatttc ccctcgtcaa
     1141 aaataaggtt atcaagtgag aaatcaccat gagtgacgac tgaatccggt gagaatggca
     1201 aaagcttatg catttctttc cagacttgtt caacaggcca gccattacgc tcgtcatcaa
     1261 aatcactcgc atcaaccaaa ccgttattca ttcgtgattg cgcctgagcg agacgaaata
     1321 cgcgatcgct gttaaaagga caattacaaa caggaatcga atgcaaccgg cgcaggaaca
     1381 ctgccagcgc atcaacaata ttttcacctg aatcaggata ttcttctaat acctggaatg
     1441 ctgttttccc ggggatcgca gtggtgagta accatgcatc atcaggagta cggataaaat
     1501 gcttgatggt cggaagaggc ataaattccg tcagccagtt tagtctgacc atctcatctg
     1561 taacatcatt ggcaacgcta cctttgccat gtttcagaaa caactctggc gcatcgggct
     1621 tcccatacaa tcgatagatt gtcgcacctg attgcccgac attatcgcga gcccatttat
     1681 acccatataa atcagcatcc atgttggaat ttaatcgcgg cctcgagcaa gacgtttccc
     1741 gttgaatatg gctcataaca ccccttgtat tactgtttat gtaagcagac agttttattg
     1801 ttcatgatga tatattttta tcttgtgcaa tgtacatcag agattttgag acacaaCCAA
     1861 TTATTGAAGG CCTCCCTAAC GGGGGGCCTT TTTTTGTTTC TGGTCTCCCG CTTTCTATGA
     1921 TTGGTCCAGA TTCGTTACCA ATTGACAGCT AGCTCAGTCC TAGGTATATA CATACATGCT
     1981 TGTTTGTTTG TAAACAGCGC GGGTGAGAGG GATTCGTTAC CAATTGACAA TTGATTGGAC
     2041 GTTCAATATA ATGCTAGCCT GAAGCGGTCA ACGCATGTGC TTTGCGTTCT GATGAGACAG
     2101 TGATGTCGAA ACCGCCTCTA CAAATAATTT TGTTTAACTT TACGAGGGCG ATCCTATGGC
     2161 ACGTACCCCG AGCCGTAGCA GCATTGGTAG CCTGCGTAGT CCGCATACCC ATAAAGCAAT
     2221 TCTGACCAGC ACCATTGAAA TCCTGAAAGA ATGTGGTTAT AGCGGTCTGA GCATTGAAAG
     2281 CGTTGCACGT CGTGCCGGTG CAAGCAAACC GACCATTTAT CGTTGGTGGA CCAATAAAGC
     2341 AGCACTGATT GCCGAAGTGT ATGAAAATGA AAGCGAACAG GTGCGTAAAT TTCCGGATCT
     2401 GGGTAGCTTT AAAGCCGATC TGGATTTTCT GCTGCGTAAT CTGTGGAAAG TTTGGCGTGA
     2461 AACCATTTGT GGTGAAGCAT TTCGTTGTGT TATTGCAGAA GCACAGCTGG ACCCTGCAAC
     2521 CCTGACCCAG CTGAAAGATC AGTTTATGGA ACGTCGTCGT GAGATGCCGA AAAAACTGGT
     2581 TGAAAATGCC ATTAGCAATG GTGAACTGCC GAAAGATACC AATCGTGAAC TGCTGCTGGA
     2641 TATGATTTTT GGTTTTTGTT GGTATCGCCT GCTGACCGAA CAGCTGACCG TTGAACAGGA
     2701 TATTGAAGAA TTTACCTTCC TGCTGATTAA TGGTGTTTGT CCGGGTACAC AGCGTTAAGG
     2761 AAACACAGAA AAAAGCCCGC ACCTGACAGT GCGGGCTTTT TTTTTCGACC AAAGGTGTCA
     2821 CTTTTCATAC TCCCGCCATT CAGAGAAGAA ACCAATTGTC CATATTGCAT CAGACATTGC
     2881 CGTCACTGCG TCTTTTACTG GCTCTTCTCG CTAACCAAAC CGGTAACCCC GCTTATTAAA
     2941 AGCATTCTGT AACAAAGCGG GACCAAAGCC ATGACAAAAA CGCGTAACAA AAGTGTCTAT
     3001 AATCACGGCA GAAAAGTCCA CATTGATTAT TTGCACGGCG TCACACTTTG CTATGCCATA
     3061 GCATTTTTAT CCATAAGATT AGCGGATCCT ACCTGACGCT TTTTATCGCA ACTCTCTACT
     3121 GTTTCTCCAT ACCCGTTTTT TTGGGCTAGC TACTCCACCG TTGGCTTTTT TCCCTATCAG
     3181 TGATAGAGAT TGACATCCCT ATCAGTGATA GAGATAATGA GCACCTGAAG CGCTCAACGG
     3241 GTGTGCTTCC CGTTCTGATG AGTCCGTGAG GACGAAAGCG CCTCTACAAA TAATTTTGTT
     3301 TAAGAGTCTA TGGACTATGT TTTCACATAT GAGATACCAG GATGGCACGT AAAACCGCAG
     3361 CAGAAGCAGA AGAAACCCGT CAGCGTATTA TTGATGCAGC ACTGGAAGTT TTTGTTGCAC
     3421 AGGGTGTTAG TGATGCAACC CTGGATCAGA TTGCACGTAA AGCCGGTGTT ACCCGTGGTG
     3481 CAGTTTATTG GCATTTTAAT GGTAAACTGG AAGTTCTGCA GGCAGTTCTG GCAAGCCGTC
     3541 AGCATCCGCT GGAACTGGAT TTTACACCGG ATCTGGGTAT TGAACGTAGC TGGGAAGCAG
     3601 TTGTTGTTGC AATGCTGGAT GCAGTTCATA GTCCGCAGAG CAAACAGTTT AGCGAAATTC
     3661 TGATTTATCA GGGTCTGGAT GAAAGCGGTC TGATTCATAA TCGTATGGTT CAGGCAAGCG
     3721 ATCGTTTTCT GCAGTATATT CATCAGGTTC TGCGTCATGC AGTTACCCAG GGTGAACTGC
     3781 CGATTAATCT GGATCTGCAG ACCAGCATTG GTGTTTTTAA AGGTCTGATT ACCGGTCTGC
     3841 TGTATGAAGG TCTGCGTAGC AAAGATCAGC AGGCACAGAT TATCAAAGTT GCACTGGGTA
     3901 GCTTTTGGGC ACTGCTGCGT GAACCGCCTC GTTTTCTGCT GTGTGAAGAA GCACAGATTA
     3961 AACAGGTGAA ATCCTTCGAA TAATTCAGCC AAAAAACTTA AGACCGCCGG TCTTGTCCAC
     4021 TACCTTGCAG TAATGCGGTG GACAGGATCG GCGGTTTTCT TTTCTCTTCT CAATCTGCGA
     4081 CGTACGGTGG AATCTGATTC GTTACCAATT GACATGATAC GAAACGTACC GTATCGTTAA
     4141 GGTACCAGGA ATCTGAACGA TTCGTTACCA ATTGACATAT TTAAAATTCT TGTTTAAAAT
     4201 GCTAGCCTGA GACTGTCGCC GGATGTGTAT CCGACCTGAC GATGGCCCAA AAGGGCCGAA
     4261 ACAGTCCTCT ACAAATAATT TTGTTTAACT ATGGACTATG TTTTTCAAAG ACGAAAAACT
     4321 ACTAGATGGA AAGCACCCCG ACCAAACAGA AAGCAATTTT TAGCGCAAGC CTGCTGCTGT
     4381 TTGCAGAACG TGGTTTTGAT GCAACCACCA TGCCGATGAT TGCAGAAAAT GCAAAAGTTG
     4441 GTGCAGGCAC CATTTATCGC TATTTCAAAA ACAAAGAAAG CCTGGTGAAC GAACTGTTTC
     4501 AGCAGCATGT TAATGAATTT CTGCAGTGTA TTGAAAGCGG TCTGGCAAAT GAACGTGATG
     4561 GTTATCGTGA TGGCTTTCAT CACATTTTTG AAGGTATGGT GACCTTTACC AAAAATCATC
     4621 CGCGTGCACT GGGTTTTATC AAAACCCATA GCCAGGGCAC CTTTCTGACC GAAGAAAGCC
     4681 GTCTGGCATA TCAGAAACTG GTTGAATTTG TGTGCACCTT TTTTCGTGAA GGTCAGAAAC
     4741 AGGGTGTGAT TCGTAATCTG CCGGAAAATG CACTGATTGC AATTCTGTTT GGCAGCTTTA
     4801 TGGAAGTGTA TGAAATGATC GAGAACGATT ATCTGAGCCT GACCGATGAA CTGCTGACCG
     4861 GTGTTGAAGA AAGCCTGTGG GCAGCACTGA GCCGTCAGAG CTAACTCGGT ACCAAATTCC
     4921 AGAAAAGAGA CGCTTTCGAG CGTCTTTTTT CGTTTTGGTC CGGGCCTTGT CCAACCAAAT
     4981 GATTCGTTAC CAATTGACAG TTTCTATCGA TCTATAGATA ATGCTAGCTC GTCACTAGAG
     5041 GGCGATAGTG ACAAACTTGA CAACTCATCA CTTCCTAGGT ATAATGCTAG CCTGAAGAAG
     5101 TCAATTAATG TGCTTTTAAT TCTGATGAGT CGGTGACGAC GAAACTTCCT CTACAAATAA
     5161 TTTTGTTTAA CCCCCCGAGG AGTAGCACAT GCCGAAACTG GGTATGCAGA GCATTCGTCG
     5221 TCGTCAGCTG ATTGATGCAA CCCTGGAAGC AATTAATGAA GTTGGTATGC ATGATGCAAC
     5281 CATTGCACAG ATTGCACGTC GTGCCGGTGT TAGCACCGGT ATTATTAGCC ATTATTTCCG
     5341 CGATAAAAAC GGTCTGCTGG AAGCAACCAT GCGTGATATT ACCAGCCAGC TGCGTGATGC
     5401 AGTTCTGAAT CGTCTGCATG CACTGCCGCA GGGTAGCGCA GAACAGCGTC TGCAGGCAAT
     5461 TGTTGGTGGT AATTTTGATG AAACCCAGGT TAGCAGCGCA GCAATGAAAG CATGGCTGGC
     5521 ATTTTGGGCA AGCAGCATGC ATCAGCCGAT GCTGTATCGT CTGCAGCAGG TTAGCAGTCG
     5581 TCGTCTGCTG AGCAATCTGG TTAGCGAATT TCGTCGTGAA CTGCCTCGTG AACAGGCACA
     5641 AGAGGCAGGT TATGGTCTGG CAGCACTGAT TGATGGTCTG TGGCTGCGTG CAGCACTGAG
     5701 CGGTAAACCG CTGGATAAAA CCCGTGCAAA TAGCCTGACC CGTCATTTTA TCACCCAGCA
     5761 TCTGCCGACC GATTAACCAA TTATTGAACA CCCTTCGGGG TGTTTTTTTG TTTCTGGTCT
     5821 ACCGTAATAC TCCACCGTTG GCTTTTTTCC CTATCAGTGA TAGAGATTGA CATCCCTATC
     5881 AGTGATAGAG ATAATGAGCA CCTGAAGGGG TCAGTTGATG TGCTTTCAAC TCTGATGAGT
     5941 CAGTGATGAC GAAACCCCCT CTACAAATAA TTTTGTTTAA CTATGGACTA TGTTTTCACA
     6001 TACGAGGGGG ATTAGATGAA CAAAACCATT GATCAGGTGC GTAAAGGTGA TCGTAAAAGC
     6061 GATCTGCCGG TTCGTCGTCG TCCGCGTCGT AGTGCCGAAG AAACCCGTCG TGATATTCTG
     6121 GCAAAAGCCG AAGAACTGTT TCGTGAACGT GGTTTTAATG CAGTTGCCAT TGCAGATATT
     6181 GCAAGCGCAC TGAATATGAG TCCGGCAAAT GTGTTTAAAC ATTTTAGCAG CAAAAACGCA
     6241 CTGGTTGATG CAATTGGTTT TGGTCAGATT GGTGTTTTTG AACGTCAGAT TTGTCCGCTG
     6301 GATAAAAGCC ATGCACCGCT GGATCGTCTG CGTCATCTGG CACGTAATCT GATGGAACAG
     6361 CATCATCAGG ATCATTTCAA ACACATACGG GTTTTTATTC AGATCCTGAT GACCGCCAAA
     6421 CAGGATATGA AATGTGGCGA TTATTACAAA AGCGTGATTG CAAAACTGCT GGCCGAAATT
     6481 ATTCGTGATG GTGTTGAAGC AGGTCTGTAT ATTGCAACCG ATATTCCGGT TCTGGCAGAA
     6541 ACCGTTCTGC ATGCACTGAC CAGCGTTATT CATCCGGTTC TGATTGCACA AGAAGATATT
     6601 GGTAATCTGG CAACCCGTTG TGATCAGCTG GTTGATCTGA TTGATGCAGG TCTGCGTAAT
     6661 CCGCTGGCAA AATAACCAAT TATTGAACAC CCTAACGGGT GTTTTTTTTT TTTTGGTCTA
     6721 CCCGCTAACG ATCGTTGGCT GTGTTGACAA TTAATCATCG GCTCGTATAA TGTGTGGAAT
     6781 TGTGAGCGCT CACAATTCTG AAGTAGTCAC CGGCTGTGCT TGCCGGTCTG ATGAGCCTGT
     6841 GAAGGCGAAA CTACCTCTAC AAATAATTTT GTTTAAACCC CCGAGATGAA ATACATCCTG
     6901 TTTGAGGTGT GCGAAATGGG TAAAAGCCGT GAACAGACCA TGGAAAATAT TCTGAAAGCA
     6961 GCCAAAAAGA AATTCGGCGA ACGTGGTTAT GAAGGCACCA GCATTCAAGA AATTACCAAA
     7021 GAAGCCAAAG TTAACGTTGC AATGGCCAGC TATTACTTTA ATGGCAAAGA GAACCTGTAC
     7081 TACGAGGTGT TCAAAAAATA CGGTCTGGCA AATGAACTGC CGAACTTTCT GGAAAAAAAC
     7141 CAGTTTAATC CGATTAATGC CCTGCGTGAA TATCTGACCG TTTTTACCAC CCACATTAAA
     7201 GAAAATCCGG AAATTGGCAC CCTGGCCTAT GAAGAAATTA TCAAAGAAAG CGCACGCCTG
     7261 GAAAAAATCA AACCGTATTT TATCGGCAGC TTCGAACAGC TGAAAGAAAT TCTGCAAGAG
     7321 GGTGAAAAAC AGGGTGTGTT TCACTTTTTT AGCATCAACC ATACCATCCA TTGGATTACC
     7381 AGCATTGTTC TGTTTCCGAA ATTCAAAAAA TTCATCGATA GCCTGGGTCC GAATGAAACC
     7441 AATGATACCA ATCATGAATG GATGCCGGAA GATCTGGTTA GCCGTATTAT TAGCGCACTG
     7501 ACCGATAAAC CGAACATTTA AAACGCATGA GAAAGCCCCC GGAAGATCAC CTTCCGGGGG
     7561 CTTTTTTATT GCGCAGGTAC TTTTCATACT CCCGCCATTC AGAGAAGAAA CCAATTGTCC
     7621 ATATTGCATC AGACATTGCC GTCACTGCGT CTTTTACTGG CTCTTCTCGC TAACCAAACC
     7681 GGTAACCCCG CTTATTAAAA GCATTCTGTA ACAAAGCGGG ACCAAAGCCA TGACAAAAAC
     7741 GCGTAACAAA AGTGTCTATA ATCACGGCAG AAAAGTCCAC ATTGATTATT TGCACGGCGT
     7801 CACACTTTGC TATGCCATAG CATTTTTATC CATAAGATTA GCGGATCCTA CCTGACGCTT
     7861 TTTATCGCAA CTCTCTACTG TTTCTCCATA CCCGTTTTTT TGGGCTAGCC TGAAGGGTGT
     7921 CTCAAGGTGC GTACCTTGAC TGATGAGTCC GAAAGGACGA AACACCCCTC TACAAATAAT
     7981 TTTGTTTAAA ATGTTCCCTA ATAATCAGCA AAGAGGTTAC TAGATGGCAG GCGCAGTTGG
     8041 TCGTCCGCGT CGTAGTGCAC CGCGTCGTGC AGGTAAAAAT CCGCGTGAAG AAATTCTGGA
     8101 TGCAAGCGCA GAACTGTTTA CCCGTCAGGG TTTTGCAACC ACCAGTACCC ATCAGATTGC
     8161 AGATGCAGTT GGTATTCGTC AGGCAAGCCT GTATTATCAT TTTCCGAGCA AAACCGAAAT
     8221 CTTTCTGACC CTGCTGAAAA GCACCGTTGA ACCGAGCACC GTTCTGGCAG AAGATCTGAG
     8281 CACCCTGGAT GCAGGTCCGG AAATGCGTCT GTGGGCAATT GTTGCAAGCG AAGTTCGTCT
     8341 GCTGCTGAGC ACCAAATGGA ATGTTGGTCG TCTGTATCAG CTGCCGATTG TTGGTAGCGA
     8401 AGAATTTGCA GAATATCATA GCCAGCGTGA AGCACTGACC AATGTTTTTC GTGATCTGGC
     8461 AACCGAAATT GTTGGTGATG ATCCGCGTGC AGAACTGCCG TTTCATATTA CCATGAGCGT
     8521 TATTGAAATG CGTCGCAATG ATGGTAAAAT TCCGAGTCCG CTGAGCGCAG ATAGCCTGCC
     8581 GGAAACCGCA ATTATGCTGG CAGATGCAAG CCTGGCAGTT CTGGGTGCAC CGCTGCCTGC
     8641 AGATCGTGTT GAAAAAACCC TGGAACTGAT TAAACAGGCA GATGCAAAAT AACTCGGTAC
     8701 CAAAGACGAA CAATAAGACG CTGAAAAGCG TCTTTTTTCG TTTTGGTCCA ATGgTCACCA
     8761 TATATCAAGt ttacggctag ctcagtccta ggtactatgc tagctactag agaaagagga
     8821 gaaatactag atggctgaag cgcaaaatga tcccctgctg ccgggatact cgtttaatgc
     8881 ccatctggtg gcgggtttaa cgccgattga ggccaacggt tatctcgatt tttttatcga
     8941 ccgaccgctg ggaatgaaag gttatattct caatctcacc attcgcggtc agggggtggt
     9001 gaaaaatcag ggacgagaat ttgtttgccg accgggtgat attttgctgt tcccgccagg
     9061 agagattcat cactacggtc gtcatccgga ggctcgcgaa tggtatcacc agtgggttta
     9121 ctttcgtccg cgcgcctact ggcatgaatg gcttaactgg ccgtcaatat ttgccaatac
     9181 ggggttcttt cgcccggatg aagcgcacca gccgcatttc agcgacctgt ttgggcaaat
     9241 cattaacgcc gggcaagggg aagggcgcta ttcggagctg ctggcgataa atctgcttga
     9301 gcaattgtta ctgcggcgca tggaagcgat taacgagtcg ctccatccac cgatggataa
     9361 tcgggtacgc gaggcttgtc agtacatcag cgatcacctg gcagacagca attttgatat
     9421 cgccagcgtc gcacagcatg tttgcttgtc gccgtcgcgt ctgtcacatc ttttccgcca
     9481 gcagttaggg attagcgtct taagctggcg cgaggaccaa cgtatcagcc aggcgaagct
     9541 gcttttgagc accacccgga tgcctatcgc caccgtcggt cgcaatgttg gttttgacga
     9601 tcaactctat ttctcgcggg tatttaaaaa atgcaccggg gccagcccga gcgagttccg
     9661 tgccggttaa taaCCAATTA TTGAAGGCCG CTAACGCGGC CTTTTTTTGT TTCTGGTCTC
     9721 CCAATGGCGG CGCGCCATCG AATGGCGCAA AACCTTTCGC GGTATGGCAT GATAGCGCCC
     9781 GGAAGAGAGT CAATTCAGGG TGGTGAATAT GAAACCAGTA ACGTTATACG ATGTCGCAGA
     9841 GTATGCCGGT GTCTCTTATC AGACCGTTTC CCGCGTGGTG AACCAGGCCA GCCACGTTTC
     9901 TGCGAAAACG CGGGAAAAAG TGGAAGCGGC GATGGCGGAG CTGAATTACA TTCCCAACCG
     9961 CGTGGCACAA CAACTGGCGG GCAAACAGTC GTTGCTGATT GGCGTTGCCA CCTCCAGTCT
    10021 GGCCCTGCAC GCGCCGTCGC AAATTGTCGC GGCGATTAAA TCTCGCGCCG ATCAACTGGG
    10081 TGCCAGCGTG GTGGTGTCGA TGGTAGAACG AAGCGGCGTC GAAGCCTGTA AAGCGGCGGT
    10141 GCACAATCTT CTCGCGCAAC GCGTCAGTGG GCTGATCATT AACTATCCGC TGGATGACCA
    10201 GGATGCCATT GCTGTGGAAG CTGCCTGCAC TAATGTTCCG GCGTTATTTC TTGATGTCTC
    10261 TGACCAGACA CCCATCAACA GTATTATTTT CTCCCATGAG GACGGTACGC GACTGGGCGT
    10321 GGAGCATCTG GTCGCATTGG GTCACCAGCA AATCGCGCTG TTAGCGGGCC CATTAAGTTC
    10381 TGTCTCGGCG CGTCTGCGTC TGGCTGGCTG GCATAAATAT CTCACTCGCA ATCAAATTCA
    10441 GCCGATAGCG GAACGGGAAG GCGACTGGAG TGCCATGTCC GGTTTTCAAC AAACCATGCA
    10501 AATGCTGAAT GAGGGCATCG TTCCCACTGC GATGCTGGTT GCCAACGATC AGATGGCGCT
    10561 GGGCGCAATG CGCGCCATTA CCGAGTCCGG GCTGCGCGTT GGTGCGGATA TCTCGGTAGT
    10621 GGGATACGAC GATACCGAAG ATAGCTCATG TTATATCCCG CCGTTAACCA CCATCAAACA
    10681 GGATTTTCGC CTGCTGGGGC AAACCAGCGT GGACCGCTTG CTGCAACTCT CTCAGGGCCA
    10741 GGCGGTGAAG GGCAATCAGC TGTTGCCAGT CTCACTGGTG AAAAGAAAAA CCACCCTGGC
    10801 GCCCAATACG CAAACCGCCT CTCCCCGCGC GTTGGCCGAT TCATTAATGC AGCTGGCACG
    10861 ACAGGTTTCC CGACTGGAAA GCGGGCAGTG ATAATCCAGG AGGAAAAAAA TGtccagatt
    10921 agataaaagt aaagtgatta acagcgcatt agagctgctt aatgaggtcg gaatcgaagg
    10981 tttaacaacc cgtaaactcg cccagaagct aggtgtagag cagcctacat tgtattggca
    11041 tgtaaaaaat aagcgggctt tgctcgacgc cttagccatt gagatgttag ataggcacca
    11101 tactcacttt tgccctttag aaggggaaag ctggcaagat tttttacgta ataacgctaa
    11161 aagttttaga tgtgctttac taagtcatcg cgatggagca aaagtacatt taggtacacg
    11221 gcctacagaa aaacagtatg aaactctcga aaatcaatta gcctttttat gccaacaagg
    11281 tttttcacta gagaatgcat tatatgcact cagcgctgtg gggcatttta ctttaggttg
    11341 cgtattggaa gatcaagagc atcaagtcgc taaagaagaa agggaaacac ctactactga
    11401 tagtatgccg ccattattac gacaagctat cgaattattt gatcaccaag gtgcagagcc
    11461 agccttctta ttcggccttg aattgatcat atgcggatta gaaaaacaac ttaaatgtga
    11521 aagtgggtcc taataattgg taacgaatca gacaattgac ggctcgaggg agtagcatag
    11581 ggtttgcaga atccctgctt cgtccatttg acaggcacat tatgcatcga tgataagctg
    11641 tcaaacatga gcagatcctc tacgccggac gcatcgtggc cggcatcacc ggcgccacag
    11701 gtgcggttgc tggcgcctat atcgccgaca tcaccgatgg ggaagatcgg gctcgccact
    11761 tcgggctcat gagcaaatat tttatctgag gt
//
