[The description below was written by a language model from this plasmid's Addgene catalogue record and the feature table of its GenBank file.]
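Description:
pAN3945 is a bacterial expression plasmid carrying the synthetic genetic logic circuit designated 0x41, built as part of a study on automated genetic circuit design. It is an 11,792 bp circular construct made by placing a 6,844 bp circuit insert into the 4,948 bp pAN801 backbone. It replicates in E. coli from a p15A origin (catalogued as low copy, and compatible with ColE1-type plasmids) and is selected with kanamycin through an aminoglycoside phosphotransferase gene.

The backbone supplies a sensor module of three constitutively expressed regulators. An AraC variant annotated as C280* is driven by the J23105 promoter with the B0034 ribosome binding site and is followed by the L3S3P22 terminator. LacI and TetR lie downstream of a separate constitutive promoter and RBS, ending in a terminator derived from native araC. These regulators control the input promoters annotated within the circuit region: two copies of the araBAD promoter (arabinose-responsive), two pairs of tet operators marking TetR-repressed promoters (relieved by tetracycline-class inducers), and a tac promoter with a symmetric lac operator (IPTG-responsive). In one place an araBAD promoter sits directly upstream of a tet operator pair, a tandem arrangement consistent with two inputs feeding one gate.

The feature tables leave most of the circuit interior unannotated, so the record does not state the gate genes, their insulating parts or their wiring. No reporter gene is annotated, and the record does not say how the circuit output is read. The short "Factor Xa site" annotation falls within the L3S3P22 terminator and is probably an incidental sequence match. The plasmid serves to test a three-input logic function in E. coli.
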