Addgene plasmid #74699: pAN3945
Purpose: Circuit plasmid: 0x41
Depositing lab: Christopher Voigt. Depositing organization: Massachusetts Institute of Technology. Publication: Genetic circuit design automation. Nielsen AA, Der BS, Shin J, Vaidyanathan P, Paralanov V, Strychalski EA, Ross D, Densmore D, Voigt CA. Science. 2016 Apr 1;352(6281):aac7341. doi: 10.1126/science.aac7341. PubMed 27034378.
Backbone
  Vector backbone: pAN801
  Backbone manufacturer: Alec Nielsen
  Backbone size w/o insert (bp): 4948
  Total vector size (bp): 11792
  Vector type: Bacterial Expression
Growth in bacteria
  Bacterial resistance: Kanamycin, 50 μg/mL
  Growth temperature: 37°C
  Growth strain: DH5alpha
  Copy number: Low Copy
Gene/Insert
  Gene/Insert name: Circuit 0x41
  Species: E. coli
  Insert size (bp): 6844
Terms and licenses: Academic/Nonprofit Terms; Industry Terms: Not Available to Industry
How to cite: pAN3945 was a gift from Christopher Voigt (Addgene plasmid # 74699 ; http://n2t.net/addgene:74699 ; RRID:Addgene_74699)
