>Addgene plasmid #74699 | pAN3945 | addgene partial sequence | sequence record 142407 | lacI-F 5'-GCTTGCTGCAACTCTCTCAG-3'
AAACCACCCTGGCGCCCAATACGCAAACCGCCTCTCCCCGCGCGTTGGCCGATTCATTAATGCAGCTGGC
ACGACAGGTTTCCCGACTGGAAAGCGGGCAGTGACAATCCAGGAGGAAAAAAATGTCCAGATTAGATAAA
AGTAAAGTGATTAACAGCGCATTAGAGCTGCTTAATGAGGTCGGAATCGAAGGTTTAACAACCCGTAAAC
TCGCCCAGAAGCTAGGTGTAGAGCAGCCTACATTGTATTGGCATGTAAAAAATAAGCGGGCTTTGCTCGA
CGCCTTAGCCATTGAGATGTTAGATAGGCACCATACTCACTTTTGCCCTTTAGAAGGGGAAAGCTGGCAA
GATTTTTTACGTAATAACGCTAAAAGTTTTAGATGTGCTTTACTAAGTCATCGCGATGGAGCAAAAGTAC
ATTTAGGTACACGGCCTACAGAAAAACAGTATGAAACTCTCGAAAATCAATTAGCCTTTTTATGCCAACA
AGGTTTTTCACTAGAGAATGCATTATATGCACTCAGCGCTGTGGGGCATTTTACTTTAGGTTGCGTATTG
GAAGATCAAGAGCATCAAGTCGCTAAAGAAGAAAGGGAAACACCTACTACTGATAGTATGCCGCCATTAT
TACGACAAGCTATCGAATTATTTGATCACCAAGGTGCAGAGCCAGCCTTCTTATTCGGCCTTGAATTGAT
CATATGCGGATTAGAAA
