>Addgene plasmid #74699 | pAN3945 | addgene partial sequence | sequence record 142460 | LacI-R 5'-GGCATACTCTGCGACATCGT-3'
TGACTCTCTTCCGGGCGCTATCATGCCATACCGCGAAAGGTTTTGCGCCATTCGATGGCGCGCCGCCATT
GGGAGACCAGAAACAAAAAAAGGCTGCGTTAGCGGCCTTCAATAATTGGTTATTAACCGGCACGGAACTC
GCTCGGGCTGGCCCCGGTGCATTTTTTAAATACCCGCGAGAAATAGAGTTGATCGTCAAAACCAACATTG
CGACCGACGGTGGCGATAGGCATCCGGGTGGTGCTCAAAAGCAGCTTCGCCTGGCTGATACGTTGGTCCT
CGCGCCAGCTTAAGACGCTAATCCCTAACTGCTGGCGGAAAAGATGTGACAGACGCGACGGCGACAAGCA
AACATGCTGTGCGACGCTGGCGATATCAAAATTGCTGTCTGCCAGGTGATCGCTGATGTACTGACAAGCC
TCGCGTACCCGATTATCCATCGGTGGATGGAGCGACTCGTTAATCGCTTCCATGCGCCGCAGTAACAATT
GCTCAAGCAGATTTATCGCCAGCAGCTCCGAATAGCGCCCTTCCCCTTGCCCGGCGTTAATGATTTGCCC
AAACAGGTCGCTGAAATGCGGCTGGTGCGCTTCATCCGGGCGAAAGAACCCCGTATTGGCAAATATTGAC
GGCCAGTTAAGCCATTCATGCCAGTAGGCGCGCGGACGAAAGTAAACCCACTGGTGATACCATTCGCGAG
CCTCCGGATGACGACCGTAGTGATGAATCTCTCCTGGCGGGAACAGCAAA
